Addgene plasmid #182242: pcDNA ZIP-GFP11
Purpose: Tripartite split-GFP mammalian. Express leucine zipper with GFP11
Depositing lab: Stéphanie Cabantous. Publication: A new protein-protein interaction sensor based on tripartite split-GFP association. Cabantous S, Nguyen HB, Pedelacq JD, Koraichi F, Chaudhary A, Ganguly K, Lockard MA, Favre G, Terwilliger TC, Waldo GS. Sci Rep. 2013 Oct 4;3:2854. doi: 10.1038/srep02854. PubMed 24092409.
Backbone
  Vector backbone: pcDNA 3.1
  Total vector size (bp): 5265
  Vector type: Mammalian Expression
  Selectable markers: Zeocin
Growth in bacteria
  Bacterial resistance: Ampicillin, 100 μg/mL
  Growth temperature: 37°C
  Growth strain: DH5alpha
  Copy number: High Copy
Gene/Insert
  Gene/Insert name: ZIP-GFP11 (alt name: GCN4 peptide)
  Species: Synthetic
  Promoter: CMV
  Tag / fusion protein: split-GFP11 tripartite (C terminal on insert)
  Cloning method: Restriction Enzyme; 5′ cloning site NotI (not destroyed); 3′ cloning site ClaI (not destroyed)
  Sequencing primers: 5′ CMV-F; 3′ CMV-Rev
Terms and licenses: Academic/Nonprofit Terms; Industry Terms: Not Available to Industry
How to cite: pcDNA ZIP-GFP11 was a gift from Stéphanie Cabantous (Addgene plasmid # 182242 ; http://n2t.net/addgene:182242 ; RRID:Addgene_182242)
