[The description below was written by a language model from this plasmid's Addgene catalogue record and pLannotate feature annotations shown in this document.]
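Description:
pcDNA ZIP-GFP11 is a mammalian expression plasmid of about 5.3 kb built on a pcDNA 3.1 backbone. It serves as one component of a tripartite split-GFP protein–protein interaction sensor. It is propagated in E. coli from a high-copy ColE1/pUC-type origin under ampicillin selection (AmpR with its own bla promoter), and it also carries an f1 origin. For selection in mammalian cells the backbone provides a Zeocin resistance cassette. In this cassette the Sh ble gene (BleoR) sits behind tandem SV40 early and bacterial EM7 promoters and is followed by an SV40 polyadenylation signal, an arrangement that lets the marker be expressed in both mammalian and bacterial hosts.

The payload is a synthetic open reading frame driven by the CMV immediate-early enhancer/promoter and terminated by the bovine growth hormone poly(A) signal. A T7 promoter lies just upstream of the insert. The insert encodes a leucine zipper peptide derived from yeast GCN4, fused at its C-terminus to GFP11, a single β-strand of GFP. The feature table's short "CyPet" fragment immediately downstream of the GCN4 segment most likely corresponds to this GFP-derived strand rather than to a fluorescent protein coding sequence. The insert was cloned between NotI and ClaI sites, both of which are retained.

In the tripartite system, GFP10 and GFP11 are fused to two candidate partners. Only when the partners associate can the two strands be captured by the large GFP1-9 detector fragment to reconstitute fluorescence. Because the zipper is a dimerizing coiled-coil domain, this construct would plausibly serve as an interacting control alongside a zipper–GFP10 partner, although the record does not state this explicitly.
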