Features (pLannotate 1.2.2; 22 found; start..end, strand, type, name):
     42..94      -  misc_feature   bom (fragment): basis of mobility region from pBR322
    249..628     +  enhancer       CMV enhancer: human cytomegalovirus immediate early enhancer
    629..832     +  promoter       CMV promoter: human cytomegalovirus (CMV) immediate early promoter
    828..861     +  LTR            5' LTR (truncated) (fragment): truncated 5' long terminal repeat (LTR) from HIV-1
    877..895     +  promoter       T7 promoter: promoter for bacteriophage T7 RNA polymerase
    997..1146    +  CDS            GCN4 (fragment): GCN4_YEAST - Also known as AAS101 From Saccharomyces cerevisiae (strain ATCC 204508 / S288c) (Baker's yeast).
   1189..1242    +  CDS            CyPet (fragment): cyan fluorescent protein optimized for FRET with YPet (Nguyen and Daugherty, 2005) mammalian codon-optimized
   1292..1516    +  polyA_signal   bGH poly(A) signal: bovine growth hormone polyadenylation signal
   1520..1541    +  promoter       SV40 promoter (fragment): SV40 enhancer and early promoter
   1562..1990    +  rep_origin     f1 ori (sequence partly withheld): f1 bacteriophage origin of replication; arrow indicates direction of (+) strand synthesis
   2004..2333    +  promoter       SV40 promoter: SV40 enhancer and early promoter
   2381..2428    +  promoter       EM7 promoter: synthetic bacterial promoter&nbsp
   2447..2821    +  CDS            BleoR: antibiotic-binding protein; Sh ble from Streptoalloteichus hindustanus; confers resistance to bleomycin, phleomycin, and Zeocin™
   2831..2956    +  CDS            ble (fragment): BLE_KLEPN - Experimental evidence at protein level: Swiss-Prot protein existence level 1. Binding protein with a strong affinity to the bleomycin family of antibiotics. Binds to CL990; an antimitotic-antibiotic compound. From Klebsiella pneumoniae.
   2951..3072    +  polyA_signal   SV40 poly(A) signal: SV40 polyadenylation signal
   3145..3161    -  protein_bind   lac operator: The lac repressor binds to the lac operator to inhibit transcription in E. coli. This inhibition can be relieved by adding lactose or isopropyl-β-D-thiogalactopyranoside (IPTG). lac repressor encoded by lacI
   3169..3199    -  promoter       lac promoter: promoter for the E. coli lac operon
   3214..3235    -  protein_bind   CAP binding site: CAP binding activates transcription in the presence of cAMP. E. coli catabolite activator protein
   3248..3340    -  CDS            lacI (fragment): lac repressor; lacI; The lac repressor binds to the lac operator to inhibit transcription in E. coli. This inhibition can be relieved by adding lactose or isopropyl-β-D-thiogalactopyranoside (IPTG).
   3523..4111    -  rep_origin     ori: high-copy-number ColE1/pMB1/pBR322/pUC origin of replication
   4282..5142    -  CDS            AmpR: β-lactamase; bla; confers resistance to ampicillin, carbenicillin, and related antibiotics
   5143..5247    -  promoter       AmpR promoter: bla
>Addgene plasmid #182242 | pcDNA ZIP-GFP11 | addgene full sequence | sequence record 359599 | Addgene NGS Result
TGCCACCTGACGTCGACGGATCGGGAGATCTCCCGATCCCCTATGGTGCACTCTCAGTACAATCTGCTCT
GATGCCGCATAGTTAAGCCAGTATCTGCTCCCTGCTTGTGTGTTGGAGGTCGCTGAGTAGTGCGCGAGCA
AAATTTAAGCTACAACAAGGCAAGGCTTGACCGACAATTGCATGAAGAATCTGCTTAGGGTTAGGCGTTT
TGCGCTGCTTCGCGATGTACGGGCCAGATATACGCGTTGACATTGATTATTGACTAGTTATTAATAGTAA
TCAATTACGGGGTCATTAGTTCATAGCCCATATATGGAGTTCCGCGTTACATAACTTACGGTAAATGGCC
CGCCTGGCTGACCGCCCAACGACCCCCGCCCATTGACGTCAATAATGACGTATGTTCCCATAGTAACGCC
AATAGGGACTTTCCATTGACGTCAATGGGTGGAGTATTTACGGTAAACTGCCCACTTGGCAGTACATCAA
GTGTATCATATGCCAAGTACGCCCCCTATTGACGTCAATGACGGTAAATGGCCCGCCTGGCATTATGCCC
AGTACATGACCTTATGGGACTTTCCTACTTGGCAGTACATCTACGTATTAGTCATCGCTATTACCATGGT
GATGCGGTTTTGGCAGTACATCAATGGGCGTGGATAGCGGTTTGACTCACGGGGATTTCCAAGTCTCCAC
CCCATTGACGTCAATGGGAGTTTGTTTTGGCACCAAAATCAACGGGACTTTCCAAAATGTCGTAACAACT
CCGCCCCATTGACGCAAATGGGCGGTAGGCGTGTACGGTGGGAGGTCTATATAAGCAGAGCTCTCTGGCT
AACTAGAGAACCCACTGCTTACTGGCTTATCGAAATTAATACGACTCACTATAGGGAGACCCAAGCTGGC
TAGCGTTTAAACTTAAGCTTGGTACCGAGCTCGGATCCACTAGTCCAGTGTGGTGGAATTCTGCAGATAT
CCAGCACAGTGGCGGCCGCACCATGAACACTGAAGCCGCCAGGCGTTCTCGTGCGAGAAAGTTGCAAAGA
ATGAAACAACTTGAAGACAAGGTTGAAGAATTGCTTTCGAAAAATTATCACTTGGAAAATGAGGTTGCCA
GATTAAAGAAATTAGTTGGCGAACGCATCGATGGTGGCGGTGGCTCTGGAGGTGGTGGGTCCTCCGGAGA
GAAGCGCGACCACATGGTGCTGCTGGAGTACGTGACCGCCGCCGGCATCACCGACGCCTCCTAATCTAGA
GGGCCCGTTTAAACCCGCTGATCAGCCTCGACTGTGCCTTCTAGTTGCCAGCCATCTGTTGTTTGCCCCT
CCCCCGTGCCTTCCTTGACCCTGGAAGGTGCCACTCCCACTGTCCTTTCCTAATAAAATGAGGAAATTGC
ATCGCATTGTCTGAGTAGGTGTCATTCTATTCTGGGGGGTGGGGTGGGGCAGGACAGCAAGGGGGAGGAT
TGGGAAGACAATAGCAGGCATGCTGGGGATGCGGTGGGCTCTATGGCTTCTGAGGCGGAAAGAACCAGCT
GGGGCTCTAGGGGGTATCCCC
[124 nt withheld, positions 1562-1685]
C
[91 nt withheld, positions 1687-1777]
A
[49 nt withheld, positions 1779-1827]
CCTTTGACGTTGGAGTCCACGTTCTTT
[37 nt withheld, positions 1855-1891]
ACCCTATCTCGGTCTATTCTTTTGATTTATAAGGGATTTTGCCGATTTCGGCCTATTGGTTAAAAAATGA
GCTGATTTAACAAAAATTTAACGCGAATTAATTCTGTGGAATGTGTGTCAGTTAGGGTGTGGAAAGTCCC
CAGGCTCCCCAGCAGGCAGAAGTATGCAAAGCATGCATCTCAATTAGTCAGCAACCAGGTGTGGAAAGTC
CCCAGGCTCCCCAGCAGGCAGAAGTATGCAAAGCATGCATCTCAATTAGTCAGCAACCATAGTCCCGCCC
CTAACTCCGCCCATCCCGCCCCTAACTCCGCCCAGTTCCGCCCATTCTCCGCCCCATGGCTGACTAATTT
TTTTTATTTATGCAGAGGCCGAGGCCGCCTCTGCCTCTGAGCTATTCCAGAAGTAGTGAGGAGGCTTTTT
TGGAGGCCTAGGCTTTTGCAAAAAGCTCCCGGGAGCTTGTATATCCATTTTCGGATCTGATCAGCACGTG
TTGACAATTAATCATCGGCATAGTATATCGGCATAGTATAATACGACAAGGTGAGGAACTAAACCATGGC
CAAGTTGACCAGTGCCGTTCCGGTGCTCACCGCGCGCGACGTCGCCGGAGCGGTCGAGTTCTGGACCGAC
CGGCTCGGGTTCTCCCGGGACTTCGTGGAGGACGACTTCGCCGGTGTGGTCCGGGACGACGTGACCCTGT
TCATCAGCGCGGTCCAGGACCAGGTGGTGCCGGACAACACCCTGGCCTGGGTGTGGGTGCGCGGCCTGGA
CGAGCTGTACGCCGAGTGGTCGGAGGTCGTGTCCACGAACTTCCGGGACGCCTCCGGGCCGGCCATGACC
GAGATCGGCGAGCAGCCGTGGGGGCGGGAGTTCGCCCTGCGCGACCCGGCCGGCAACTGCGTGCACTTCG
TGGCCGAGGAGCAGGACTGACACGTGCTACGAGATTTCGATTCCACCGCCGCCTTCTATGAAAGGTTGGG
CTTCGGAATCGTTTTCCGGGACGCCGGCTGGATGATCCTCCAGCGCGGGGATCTCATGCTGGAGTTCTTC
GCCCACCCCAACTTGTTTATTGCAGCTTATAATGGTTACAAATAAAGCAATAGCATCACAAATTTCACAA
ATAAAGCATTTTTTTCACTGCATTCTAGTTGTGGTTTGTCCAAACTCATCAATGTATCTTATCATGTCTG
TATACCGTCGACCTCTAGCTAGAGCTTGGCGTAATCATGGTCATAGCTGTTTCCTGTGTGAAATTGTTAT
CCGCTCACAATTCCACACAACATACGAGCCGGAAGCATAAAGTGTAAAGCCTGGGGTGCCTAATGAGTGA
GCTAACTCACATTAATTGCGTTGCGCTCACTGCCCGCTTTCCAGTCGGGAAACCTGTCGTGCCAGCTGCA
TTAATGAATCGGCCAACGCGCGGGGAGAGGCGGTTTGCGTATTGGGCGCTCTTCCGCTTCCTCGCTCACT
GACTCGCTGCGCTCGGTCGTTCGGCTGCGGCGAGCGGTATCAGCTCACTCAAAGGCGGTAATACGGTTAT
CCACAGAATCAGGGGATAACGCAGGAAAGAACATGTGAGCAAAAGGCCAGCAAAAGGCCAGGAACCGTAA
AAAGGCCGCGTTGCTGGCGTTTTTCCATAGGCTCCGCCCCCCTGACGAGCATCACAAAAATCGACGCTCA
AGTCAGAGGTGGCGAAACCCGACAGGACTATAAAGATACCAGGCGTTTCCCCCTGGAAGCTCCCTCGTGC
GCTCTCCTGTTCCGACCCTGCCGCTTACCGGATACCTGTCCGCCTTTCTCCCTTCGGGAAGCGTGGCGCT
TTCTCATAGCTCACGCTGTAGGTATCTCAGTTCGGTGTAGGTCGTTCGCTCCAAGCTGGGCTGTGTGCAC
GAACCCCCCGTTCAGCCCGACCGCTGCGCCTTATCCGGTAACTATCGTCTTGAGTCCAACCCGGTAAGAC
ACGACTTATCGCCACTGGCAGCAGCCACTGGTAACAGGATTAGCAGAGCGAGGTATGTAGGCGGTGCTAC
AGAGTTCTTGAAGTGGTGGCCTAACTACGGCTACACTAGAAGAACAGTATTTGGTATCTGCGCTCTGCTG
AAGCCAGTTACCTTCGGAAAAAGAGTTGGTAGCTCTTGATCCGGCAAACAAACCACCGCTGGTAGCGGTG
GTTTTTTTGTTTGCAAGCAGCAGATTACGCGCAGAAAAAAAGGATCTCAAGAAGATCCTTTGATCTTTTC
TACGGGGTCTGACGCTCAGTGGAACGAAAACTCACGTTAAGGGATTTTGGTCATGAGATTATCAAAAAGG
ATCTTCACCTAGATCCTTTTAAATTAAAAATGAAGTTTTAAATCAATCTAAAGTATATATGAGTAAACTT
GGTCTGACAGTTACCAATGCTTAATCAGTGAGGCACCTATCTCAGCGATCTGTCTATTTCGTTCATCCAT
AGTTGCCTGACTCCCCGTCGTGTAGATAACTACGATACGGGAGGGCTTACCATCTGGCCCCAGTGCTGCA
ATGATACCGCGAGACCCACGCTCACCGGCTCCAGATTTATCAGCAATAAACCAGCCAGCCGGAAGGGCCG
AGCGCAGAAGTGGTCCTGCAACTTTATCCGCCTCCATCCAGTCTATTAATTGTTGCCGGGAAGCTAGAGT
AAGTAGTTCGCCAGTTAATAGTTTGCGCAACGTTGTTGCCATTGCTACAGGCATCGTGGTGTCACGCTCG
TCGTTTGGTATGGCTTCATTCAGCTCCGGTTCCCAACGATCAAGGCGAGTTACATGATCCCCCATGTTGT
GCAAAAAAGCGGTTAGCTCCTTCGGTCCTCCGATCGTTGTCAGAAGTAAGTTGGCCGCAGTGTTATCACT
CATGGTTATGGCAGCACTGCATAATTCTCTTACTGTCATGCCATCCGTAAGATGCTTTTCTGTGACTGGT
GAGTACTCAACCAAGTCATTCTGAGAATAGTGTATGCGGCGACCGAGTTGCTCTTGCCCGGCGTCAATAC
GGGATAATACCGCGCCACATAGCAGAACTTTAAAAGTGCTCATCATTGGAAAACGTTCTTCGGGGCGAAA
ACTCTCAAGGATCTTACCGCTGTTGAGATCCAGTTCGATGTAACCCACTCGTGCACCCAACTGATCTTCA
GCATCTTTTACTTTCACCAGCGTTTCTGGGTGAGCAAAAACAGGAAGGCAAAATGCCGCAAAAAAGGGAA
TAAGGGCGACACGGAAATGTTGAATACTCATACTCTTCCTTTTTCAATATTATTGAAGCATTTATCAGGG
TTATTGTCTCATGAGCGGATACATATTTGAATGTATTTAGAAAAATAAACAAATAGGGGTTCCGCGCACA
TTTCCCCGAAAAG
